>Addgene plasmid #127274 | HA tagged mid ELL2 | addgene full sequence | sequence record 250006 | Addgene NGS Result
GGCTCCGGTGCCCGTCAGTGGGCAGAGCGCACATCGCCCACAGTCCCCGAGAAGTTGGGGGGAGGGGTCG
GCAATTGAACCGGTGCCTAGAGAAGGTGGCGCGGGGTAAACTGGGAAAGTGATGTCGTGTACTGGCTCCG
CCTTTTTCCCGAGGGTGGGGGAGAACCGTATATAAGTGCAGTAGTCGCCGTGAACGTTCTTTTTCGCAAC
GGGTTTGCCGCCAGAACACAGGTAAGTGCCGTGTGTGGTTCCCGCGGGCCTGGCCTCTTTACGGGTTATG
GCCCTTGCGTGCCTTGAATTACTTCCACCTGGCTGCAGTACGTGATTCTTGATCCCGAGCTTCGGGTTGG
AAGTGGGTGGGAGAGTTCGAGGCCTTGCGCTTAAGGAGCCCCTTCGCCTCGTGCTTGAGTTGAGGCCTGG
CCTGGGCGCTGGGGCCGCCGCGTGCGAATCTGGTGGCACCTTCGCGCCTGTCTCGCTGCTTTCGATAAGT
CTCTAGCCATTTAAAATTTTTGATGACCTGCTGCGACGCTTTTTTTCTGGCAAGATAGTCTTGTAAATGC
GGGCCAAGATCTGCACACTGGTATTTCGGTTTTTGGGGCCGCGGGCGGCGACGGGGCCCGTGCGTCCCAG
CGCACATGTTCGGCGAGGCGGGGCCTGCGAGCGCGGCCACCGAGAATCGGACGGGGGTAGTCTCAAGCTG
GCCGGCCTGCTCTGGTGCCTGGCCTCGCGCCGCCGTGTATCGCCCCGCCCTGGGCGGCAAGGCTGGCCCG
GTCGGCACCAGTTGCGTGAGCGGAAAGATGGCCGCTTCCCGGCCCTGCTGCAGGGAGCTCAAAATGGAGG
ACGCGGCGCTCGGGAGAGCGGGCGGGTGAGTCACCCACACAAAGGAAAAGGGCCTTTCCGTCCTCAGCCG
TCGCTTCATGTGACTCCACGGAGTACCGGGCGCCGTCCAGGCACCTCGATTAGTTCTCGAGCTTTTGGAG
TACGTCGTCTTTAGGTTGGGGGGAGGGGTTTTATGCGATGGAGTTTCCCCACACTGAGTGGGTGGAGACT
GAAGTTAGGCCAGCTTGGCACTTGATGTAATTCTCCTTGGAATTTGCCCTTTTTGAGTTTGGATCTTGGT
TCATTCTCAAGCCTCAGACAGTGGTTCAAAGTTTTTTTCTTCCATTTCAGGTGTCGTGAGGAATTAGCTT
GGTACTAATACGACTCACTATAGGGAGACCCAAGCTGGCTAGGTAAGCTTACCATGGGGGGTTCTCATCA
TCATCATCATCATGGTATGGCTAGCATGACTGGTGGACAGCAAATGGGTCGGGATCTGTACGACGATGAC
GATAAGGTACCTAAGGATCCAGTGTGGTGGAATTCTGCAGATGGGGAGTTTAAGATGGCGGCGGGGGGGA
CAGGGGGCCTGCGGGAGGAGCAGCGCTATGGGCTGTCGTGCGGACGGCTGGGGCAGGACAACATCACCGT
ACTGCATGTGAAGCTCACCGAGACGGCGATCCGGGCGCTCGAGACTTACCAGAGCCACAAGAATTTAATT
CCTTTTCGACCTTCAATCCAGTTCCAAGGACTCCACGGGCTTGTCAAAATTCCCAAAAATGATCCCCTCA
ATGAAGTTCATAACTTTAACTTTTATTTGTCAAATGTGGGCAAAGACAACCCTCAGGGCAGCTTTGACTG
CATCCAGCAAACATTCTCCAGCTCTGGAGCCTCCCAGCTCAATTGCCTGGGATTTATACAAGATAAAATT
ACAGTGTGTGCAACAAACGACTCGTATCAGATGACACGAGAAAGAATGACCCAGGCAGAGGAGGAATCCC
GCAACCGAAGCACAAAAGTTATCAAACCCGGTGGACCATATGTAGGGAAAAGAGTGCAAATTCGGAAAGC
ACCTCAAGCTGTTTCAGATACAGTTCCTGAGAGGAAAAGGTCAACCCCCATGAACCCTGCAAATACAATT
CGAAAGACACATAGCAGCAGCACCATCTCTCAGAGGCCATACAGGGACAGGGTGATTCACTTACTGGCCC
TGAAGGCCTACAAGAAACCGGAGCTACTTGCTAGACTCCAGAAAGATGGTGTCAATCAAAAAGACAAGAA
CTCCCTGGGAGCAATTCTGCAACAGGTAGCCAATCTGAATTCTAAGGACCTCTCATATACCTTAAAGGAT
TATGTTTTTAAAGAGCTTCAAAGAGACTGGCCTGGATACAGTGAAATAGACAGACGGTCATTGGAGTCAG
TGCTCTCTAGGGGGTACCCATACGACGTCCCAGACTACGCTGCTAGAAAACTAAATCCGTCTCAGAATGC
TACAGGCACCAGCCGTTCAGAATCTCCTGTATGTTCTAGTAGAGATGCTGTATCTTCTCCTCAGAAACGG
CTTTTGGATTCAGAGTTTATTGATCCTTTAATGAATAAAAAAGCCCGAATATCTCACCTGACGAACAGAG
TACCACCAACACTAAATGGTCATTTGAATCCCACCAGTGAAAAATCGGCTGCAGGCCTCCCACTGCCCCC
TGCGGCTGCTGCCATCCCCACCCCTCCACCGCTGCCTTCAACCTATCTGCCCATCTCACATCCTCCTCAG
ATTGTAAATTCTAACTCCAACTCCCCTAGCACTCCAGAAGGCCGGGGGACTCAAGACCTACCTGTTGACA
GTTTTAGTCAAAACGATAGTATCTATGAGGACCAGCAAGACAAATATACCTCTAGGACTTCTCTGGAAAC
CTTACCCCCTGGTTCCGTTCTACTAAAGTGTCCAAAGCCTATGGAAGAAAACCATTCAATGTCTCACAAA
AAGTCCAAAAAGAAGTCTAAAAAACATAAGGAAAAGGACCAAATAAAAAAGCACGACATTGAGACTATTG
AGGAAAAGGAGGAAGATCTTAAGAGAGAAGAGGAAATTGCCAAGCTAAATAACTCCAGTCCAAATTCCAG
TGGAGGAGTTAAAGAGGATTGCACTGCCTCCATGGAACCTTCAGCAATTGAACTCCCAGATTATTTGATA
AAATATATCGCTATCGTCTCCTATGAGCAACGCCAGAATTATAAGGATGACTTCAATGCAGAGTATGATG
AGTACAGAGCTTTGCATGCCAGGATGGAGACTGTAGCTAGAAGATTTATCAAACTAGATGCACAAAGAAA
GCGCCTTTCTCCAGGCTCAAAAGAGTATCAGAATGTTCATGAAGAAGTCTTACAAGAATATCAGAAGATA
AAGCAGTCTAGTCCCAATTACCATGAAGAAAAATACAGATGTGAATATCTTCATAACAAGCTGGCTCACA
TCAAAAGGCTAATAGGTGAATTTGACCAACAGCAAGCAGAGTCATGGTCCTAGAACTCTGCTTGGACCAG
AAGATGTGAATAAACTTAAGCTATCCAGCACAGTGGCGGCCGCTCGAGTCTAGAGGGCCCGTTTAAACCC
GCTGATCAGCCTCGACTGTGCCTTCTAGTTGCCAGCCATCTGTTGTTTGCCCCTCCCCCGTGCCTTCCTT
GACCCTGGAAGGTGCCACTCCCACTGTCCTTTCCTAATAAAATGAGGAAATTGCATCGCATTGTCTGAGT
AGGTGTCATTCTATTCTGGGGGGTGGGGTGGGGCAGGACAGCAAGGGGGAGGATTGGGAAGACAATAGCA
GGCATGCTGGGGATGCGGTGGGCTCTATGGCTTCTGAGGCGGAAAGAACCAGCTGGGGCTCTAGGGGGTA
TCCCC
[124 nt withheld, positions 3716-3839]
C
[91 nt withheld, positions 3841-3931]
A
[49 nt withheld, positions 3933-3981]
CCTTTGACGTTGGAGTCCACGTTCTTT
[37 nt withheld, positions 4009-4045]
ACCCTATCTCGGTCTATTCTTTTGATTTATAAGGGATTTTGCCGATTTCGGCCTATTGGTTAAAAAATGA
GCTGATTTAACAAAAATTTAACGCGAATTAATTCTGTGGAATGTGTGTCAGTTAGGGTGTGGAAAGTCCC
CAGGCTCCCCAGCAGGCAGAAGTATGCAAAGCATGCATCTCAATTAGTCAGCAACCAGGTGTGGAAAGTC
CCCAGGCTCCCCAGCAGGCAGAAGTATGCAAAGCATGCATCTCAATTAGTCAGCAACCATAGTCCCGCCC
CTAACTCCGCCCATCCCGCCCCTAACTCCGCCCAGTTCCGCCCATTCTCCGCCCCATGGCTGACTAATTT
TTTTTATTTATGCAGAGGCCGAGGCCGCCTCTGCCTCTGAGCTATTCCAGAAGTAGTGAGGAGGCTTTTT
TGGAGGCCTAGGCTTTTGCAAAAAGCTCCCGGGAGCTTGTATATCCATTTTCGGATCTGATCAGCACGTG
TTGACAATTAATCATCGGCATAGTATATCGGCATAGTATAATACGACAAGGTGAGGAACTAAACCATGGC
CAAGTTGACCAGTGCCGTTCCGGTGCTCACCGCGCGCGACGTCGCCGGAGCGGTCGAGTTCTGGACCGAC
CGGCTCGGGTTCTCCCGGGACTTCGTGGAGGACGACTTCGCCGGTGTGGTCCGGGACGACGTGACCCTGT
TCATCAGCGCGGTCCAGGACCAGGTGGTGCCGGACAACACCCTGGCCTGGGTGTGGGTGCGCGGCCTGGA
CGAGCTGTACGCCGAGTGGTCGGAGGTCGTGTCCACGAACTTCCGGGACGCCTCCGGGCCGGCCATGACC
GAGATCGGCGAGCAGCCGTGGGGGCGGGAGTTCGCCCTGCGCGACCCGGCCGGCAACTGCGTGCACTTCG
TGGCCGAGGAGCAGGACTGACACGTGCTACGAGATTTCGATTCCACCGCCGCCTTCTATGAAAGGTTGGG
CTTCGGAATCGTTTTCCGGGACGCCGGCTGGATGATCCTCCAGCGCGGGGATCTCATGCTGGAGTTCTTC
GCCCACCCCAACTTGTTTATTGCAGCTTATAATGGTTACAAATAAAGCAATAGCATCACAAATTTCACAA
ATAAAGCATTTTTTTCACTGCATTCTAGTTGTGGTTTGTCCAAACTCATCAATGTATCTTATCATGTCTG
TATACCGTCGACCTCTAGCTAGAGCTTGGCGTAATCATGGTCATAGCTGTTTCCTGTGTGAAATTGTTAT
CCGCTCACAATTCCACACAACATACGAGCCGGAAGCATAAAGTGTAAAGCCTGGGGTGCCTAATGAGTGA
GCTAACTCACATTAATTGCGTTGCGCTCACTGCCCGCTTTCCAGTCGGGAAACCTGTCGTGCCAGCTGCA
TTAATGAATCGGCCAACGCGCGGGGAGAGGCGGTTTGCGTATTGGGCGCTCTTCCGCTTCCTCGCTCACT
GACTCGCTGCGCTCGGTCGTTCGGCTGCGGCGAGCGGTATCAGCTCACTCAAAGGCGGTAATACGGTTAT
CCACAGAATCAGGGGATAACGCAGGAAAGAACATGTGAGCAAAAGGCCAGCAAAAGGCCAGGAACCGTAA
AAAGGCCGCGTTGCTGGCGTTTTTCCATAGGCTCCGCCCCCCTGACGAGCATCACAAAAATCGACGCTCA
AGTCAGAGGTGGCGAAACCCGACAGGACTATAAAGATACCAGGCGTTTCCCCCTGGAAGCTCCCTCGTGC
GCTCTCCTGTTCCGACCCTGCCGCTTACCGGATACCTGTCCGCCTTTCTCCCTTCGGGAAGCGTGGCGCT
TTCTCATAGCTCACGCTGTAGGTATCTCAGTTCGGTGTAGGTCGTTCGCTCCAAGCTGGGCTGTGTGCAC
GAACCCCCCGTTCAGCCCGACCGCTGCGCCTTATCCGGTAACTATCGTCTTGAGTCCAACCCGGTAAGAC
ACGACTTATCGCCACTGGCAGCAGCCACTGGTAACAGGATTAGCAGAGCGAGGTATGTAGGCGGTGCTAC
AGAGTTCTTGAAGTGGTGGCCTAACTACGGCTACACTAGAAGAACAGTATTTGGTATCTGCGCTCTGCTG
AAGCCAGTTACCTTCGGAAAAAGAGTTGGTAGCTCTTGATCCGGCAAACAAACCACCGCTGGTAGCGGTG
GTTTTTTTGTTTGCAAGCAGCAGATTACGCGCAGAAAAAAAGGATCTCAAGAAGATCCTTTGATCTTTTC
TACGGGGTCTGACGCTCAGTGGAACGAAAACTCACGTTAAGGGATTTTGGTCATGAGATTATCAAAAAGG
ATCTTCACCTAGATCCTTTTAAATTAAAAATGAAGTTTTAAATCAATCTAAAGTATATATGAGTAAACTT
GGTCTGACAGTTACCAATGCTTAATCAGTGAGGCACCTATCTCAGCGATCTGTCTATTTCGTTCATCCAT
AGTTGCCTGACTCCCCGTCGTGTAGATAACTACGATACGGGAGGGCTTACCATCTGGCCCCAGTGCTGCA
ATGATACCGCGAGACCCACGCTCACCGGCTCCAGATTTATCAGCAATAAACCAGCCAGCCGGAAGGGCCG
AGCGCAGAAGTGGTCCTGCAACTTTATCCGCCTCCATCCAGTCTATTAATTGTTGCCGGGAAGCTAGAGT
AAGTAGTTCGCCAGTTAATAGTTTGCGCAACGTTGTTGCCATTGCTACAGGCATCGTGGTGTCACGCTCG
TCGTTTGGTATGGCTTCATTCAGCTCCGGTTCCCAACGATCAAGGCGAGTTACATGATCCCCTATGTTGT
GCAAAAAAGCGGTTAGCTCCTTCGGTCCTCCGATCGTTGTCAGAAGTAAGTTGGCCGCAGTGTTATCACT
CATGGTTATGGCAGCACTGCATAATTCTCTTACTGTCATGCCATCCGTAAGATGCTTTTCTGTGACTGGT
GAGTACTCAACCAAGTCATTCTGAGAATAGTGTATGCGGCGACCGAGTTGCTCTTGCCCGGCGTCAATAC
GGGATAATACCGCGCCACATAGCAGAACTTTAAAAGTGCTCATCATTGGAAAACGTTCTTCGGGGCGAAA
ACTCTCAAGGATCTTACCGCTGTTGAGATCCAGTTCGATGTAACCCACTCGTGCACCCAACTGATCTTCA
GCATCTTTTACTTTCACCAGCGTTTCTGGGTGAGCAAAAACAGGAAGGCAAAATGCCGCAAAAAAGGGAA
TAAGGGCGACACGGAAATGTTGAATACTCATACTCTTCCTTTTTCAATATTATTGAAGCATTTATCAGGG
TTATTGTCTCATGAGCGGATACATATTTGAATGTATTTAGAAAAATAAACAAATAGGGGTTCCGCGCACA
TTTCCCCGAAAAGTGCCACCTGACGTCGACGGATCGGGAGATCTCCCGATCCCCTATGGTGCACTCTCAG
TACAATCTGCTCTGATGCCGCATAGTTAAGCCAGTATCTGCTCCCTGCTTGTGTGTTGGAGGTCGCTGAG
TAGTGCGCGAGCAAAATTTAAGCTACAACAAGGCAAGGCTTGACCGACAATTGCATGAAGAATCTGCTTA
GGGTTAGGCGTTTTGCGCTGCTTCGCGATGTACGGGCCAGATATACGCGTTGACATTGATTATTGACTAG
GCTTTTGCAAAAAGCTTTGCAAAGATGGATAAAGTTTTAAACAGAGAGGAATCTTTGCAGCTAATGGACC
TTCTAGGTCTTGAAAGGAGTGGGAATT
Features (pLannotate 1.2.2; 24 found; start..end, strand, type, name):
      1..1179    +  promoter       EF-1α promoter: strong constitutive promoter for human elongation factor EF-1α
   1196..1214    +  promoter       T7 promoter: promoter for bacteriophage T7 RNA polymerase
   1256..1276    +  CDS            capTEV™ (fragment): composite tag for in vivo biotinylation, TEV protease cleavage, and 6xHis tagging
   1277..1309    +  CDS            T7 tag (gene 10 leader): leader peptide from bacteriophage T7 gene 10 promotes efficient translation in E. coli
   1313..1336    +  CDS            Xpress™ tag: Xpress™ epitope tag, including an enterokinase recognition and cleavage site
   1385..3340    +  CDS            ELL2: ELL2_HUMAN - Experimental evidence at protein level: Swiss-Prot protein existence level 1. Elongation factor component of the super elongation complex (SEC), a complex required to increase the catalytic rate of RNA polymerase II transcription by suppressing transient pausing by the polymerase at multiple sites along the DNA. Component of the little elongation complex (LEC), a complex required to regulate small nuclear RNA (snRNA) gene transcription by RNA polymerase II and III (PubMed:22195968). Plays a role in immunoglobulin secretion in plasma cells: directs efficient alternative mRNA proces
   3446..3670    +  polyA_signal   bGH poly(A) signal: bovine growth hormone polyadenylation signal
   3674..3695    +  promoter       SV40 promoter (fragment): SV40 enhancer and early promoter
   3716..4144    +  rep_origin     f1 ori (sequence partly withheld): f1 bacteriophage origin of replication; arrow indicates direction of (+) strand synthesis
   4158..4487    +  promoter       SV40 promoter: SV40 enhancer and early promoter
   4535..4582    +  promoter       EM7 promoter: synthetic bacterial promoter&nbsp
   4601..4975    +  CDS            BleoR: antibiotic-binding protein; Sh ble from Streptoalloteichus hindustanus; confers resistance to bleomycin, phleomycin, and Zeocin™
   4985..5110    +  CDS            ble (fragment): BLE_KLEPN - Experimental evidence at protein level: Swiss-Prot protein existence level 1. Binding protein with a strong affinity to the bleomycin family of antibiotics. Binds to CL990; an antimitotic-antibiotic compound. From Klebsiella pneumoniae.
   5105..5226    +  polyA_signal   SV40 poly(A) signal: SV40 polyadenylation signal
   5299..5315    -  protein_bind   lac operator: The lac repressor binds to the lac operator to inhibit transcription in E. coli. This inhibition can be relieved by adding lactose or isopropyl-β-D-thiogalactopyranoside (IPTG). lac repressor encoded by lacI
   5323..5353    -  promoter       lac promoter: promoter for the E. coli lac operon
   5368..5389    -  protein_bind   CAP binding site: CAP binding activates transcription in the presence of cAMP. E. coli catabolite activator protein
   5402..5494    -  CDS            lacI (fragment): lac repressor; lacI; The lac repressor binds to the lac operator to inhibit transcription in E. coli. This inhibition can be relieved by adding lactose or isopropyl-β-D-thiogalactopyranoside (IPTG).
   5677..6265    -  rep_origin     ori: high-copy-number ColE1/pMB1/pBR322/pUC origin of replication
   6436..7296    -  CDS            AmpR: β-lactamase; bla; confers resistance to ampicillin, carbenicillin, and related antibiotics
   7297..7401    -  promoter       AmpR promoter: bla
   7460..7512    -  misc_feature   bom (fragment): basis of mobility region from pBR322
   7667..7685    +  enhancer       CMV enhancer (fragment): human cytomegalovirus immediate early enhancer
   7710..7776    +  CDS            small t antigen (fragment): SV40 (simian virus 40) small t antigen
