[The description below was written by a language model from this plasmid's Addgene catalogue record and pLannotate feature annotations shown in this document.]
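Description:
HA tagged mid ELL2 is a mammalian expression plasmid of about 7.8 kb carrying human ELL2, the RNA polymerase II transcription elongation factor, with an HA epitope placed internally rather than at a terminus. The backbone is recorded as "oEF4B" from Invitrogen, which is probably a typo for a pEF4-series vector, though the record does not confirm this. The roughly 1.9 kb ELL2 insert was cloned by restriction enzyme into an EcoRV site that was destroyed at both junctions. The HA tag was introduced at an XbaI site after Met 186, a position the depositor states does not disrupt protein function. Transcription is driven by the strong constitutive human EF-1α promoter and terminated by the bovine growth hormone polyadenylation signal. Between the promoter and the ELL2 coding region, the annotation detects a T7 promoter and vector-derived leader elements: a short His-tag-containing fragment, the T7 gene 10 leader and an Xpress epitope with an enterokinase site. The record does not say whether these are translated in frame with ELL2.

In E. coli the plasmid replicates from a high-copy ColE1/pUC-type origin and is selected with ampicillin through the bla gene; an f1 origin is also present. A second cassette places the Sh ble bleomycin/Zeocin resistance gene under tandem SV40 early and EM7 promoters with an SV40 polyadenylation signal, which would allow Zeocin selection in mammalian cells as well as in bacteria. Several other small annotated fragments (lacI, CMV enhancer, small t antigen, bom) look like backbone remnants or weak matches rather than functional parts. According to the depositor, this construct served as the wild-type ELL2 in the associated study of how ELL2 alters RNA processing to promote immunoglobulin secretion in plasma cells, with the HA tag allowing detection of the expressed protein.
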