Addgene plasmid #127274: HA tagged mid ELL2
Purpose: Expresses human ELL2 with HA tag in the middle that does not disrupt function
Depositing lab: Christine Milcarek. Depositing organization: University of Pittsburgh (University, School of Medicine, and Cancer Institute). Publication: Transcription elongation factor ELL2 directs immunoglobulin secretion in plasma cells by stimulating altered RNA processing. Martincic K, Alkan SA, Cheatle A, Borghesi L, Milcarek C. Nat Immunol. 2009 Oct;10(10):1102-9. doi: 10.1038/ni.1786. Epub 2009 Sep 13. PubMed 19749764.
Backbone
  Vector backbone: oEF4B
  Backbone manufacturer: Invitrogen
  Vector type: Mammalian Expression
Growth in bacteria
  Bacterial resistance: Ampicillin, 100 μg/mL
  Growth temperature: 37°C
  Growth strain: DH5alpha
  Copy number: Unknown
Gene/Insert
  Gene/Insert name: ELL2 with HA at XbaI (alt name: CM565)
  Species: H. sapiens (human)
  Insert size (bp): 1900
  Mutation: HA inserted at XbaI after Met 186
  Entrez Gene: ELL2 (a.k.a. MRCCAT1)
  Promoter: pEF1a
  Cloning method: Restriction Enzyme; 5′ cloning site EcoRV (destroyed during cloning); 3′ cloning site EcoRV (destroyed during cloning)
Terms and licenses: Academic/Nonprofit Terms; Industry Terms: Not Available to Industry
Depositor comments: This was the WT ELL2 used in Figure 1, 3, 5,6, 7 of associated publication.
How to cite: HA tagged mid ELL2 was a gift from Christine Milcarek (Addgene plasmid # 127274 ; http://n2t.net/addgene:127274 ; RRID:Addgene_127274)
